>Addgene plasmid #185538 | CamKII-LGI1-pHmScarlet | addgene full sequence | sequence record 369441 | Addgene NGS Result
AATTTAACGCGAATTAATTCTGTGGAATGTGTGTCAGTTAGGGTGTGGAAAGTCCCCAGGCTCCCCAGCA
GGCAGAAGTATGCAAAGCATGCATCTCAATTAGTCAGCAACCAGGTGTGGAAAGTCCCCAGGCTCCCCAG
CAGGCAGAAGTATGCAAAGCATGCATCTCAATTAGTCAGCAACCATAGTCCCGCCCCTAACTCCGCCCAT
CCCGCCCCTAACTCCGCCCAGTTCCGCCCATTCTCCGCCCCATGGCTGACTAATTTTTTTTATTTATGCA
GAGGCCGAGGCCGCCTCTGCCTCTGAGCTATTCCAGAAGTAGTGAGGAGGCTTTTTTGGAGGCCTAGGCT
TTTGCAAAAAGCTCCCGGGAGCTTGTATATCCATTTTCGGATCTGATCAGCACGTGTTGACAATTAATCA
TCGGCATAGTATATCGGCATAGTATAATACGACAAGGTGAGGAACTAAACCATGGCCAAGTTGACCAGTG
CCGTTCCGGTGCTCACCGCGCGCGACGTCGCCGGAGCGGTCGAGTTCTGGACCGACCGGCTCGGGTTCTC
CCGGGACTTCGTGGAGGACGACTTCGCCGGTGTGGTCCGGGACGACGTGACCCTGTTCATCAGCGCGGTC
CAGGACCAGGTGGTGCCGGACAACACCCTGGCCTGGGTGTGGGTGCGCGGCCTGGACGAGCTGTACGCCG
AGTGGTCGGAGGTCGTGTCCACGAACTTCCGGGACGCCTCCGGGCCGGCCATGACCGAGATCGGCGAGCA
GCCGTGGGGGCGGGAGTTCGCCCTGCGCGACCCGGCCGGCAACTGCGTGCACTTCGTGGCCGAGGAGCAG
GACTGACACGTGCTACGAGATTTCGATTCCACCGCCGCCTTCTATGAAAGGTTGGGCTTCGGAATCGTTT
TCCGGGACGCCGGCTGGATGATCCTCCAGCGCGGGGATCTCATGCTGGAGTTCTTCGCCCACCCCAACTT
GTTTATTGCAGCTTATAATGGTTACAAATAAAGCAATAGCATCACAAATTTCACAAATAAAGCATTTTTT
TCACTGCATTCTAGTTGTGGTTTGTCCAAACTCATCAATGTATCTTATCATGTCTGTATACCGTCGACCT
CTAGCTAGAGCTTGGCGTAATCATGGTCATAGCTGTTTCCTGTGTGAAATTGTTATCCGCTCACAATTCC
ACACAACATACGAGCCGGAAGCATAAAGTGTAAAGCCTGGGGTGCCTAATGAGTGAGCTAACTCACATTA
ATTGCGTTGCGCTCACTGCCCGCTTTCCAGTCGGGAAACCTGTCGTGCCAGCTGCATTAATGAATCGGCC
AACGCGCGGGGAGAGGCGGTTTGCGTATTGGGCGCTCTTCCGCTTCCTCGCTCACTGACTCGCTGCGCTC
GGTCGTTCGGCTGCGGCGAGAGGTATCAGCTCACTCAAAGGCGGTAATACGGTTATCCACAGAATCAGGG
GATAACGCAGGAAAGAACATGTGAGCAAAAGGCCAGCAAAAGGCCAGGAACCGTAAAAAGGCCGCGTTGC
TGGCGTTTTTCCATAGGCTCCGCCCCCCTGACGAGCATCACAAAAATCGACGCTCAAGTCAGAGGTGGCG
AAACCCGACAGGACTATAAAGATACCAGGCGTTTCCCCCTGGAAGCTCCCTCGTGCGCTCTCCTGTTCCG
ACCCTGCCGCTTACCGGATACCTGTCCGCCTTTCTCCCTTCGGGAAGCGTGGCGCTTTCTCATAGCTCAC
GCTGTAGGTATCTCAGTTCGGTGTAGGTCGTTCGCTCCAAGCTGGGCTGTGTGCACGAACCCCCCGTTCA
GCCCGACCGCTGCGCCTTATCCGGTAACTATCGTCTTGAGTCCAACCCGGTAAGACACGACTTATCGCCA
CTGGCAGCAGCCACTGGTAACAGGATTAGCAGAGCGAGGTATGTAGGCGGTGCTACAGAGTTCTTGAAGT
GGTGGCCTAACTACGGCTACACTAGAAGAACAGTATTTGGTATCTGCGCTCTGCTGAAGCCAGTTACCTT
CGGAAAAAGAGTTGGTAGCTCTTGATCCGGCAAACAAACCACCGCTGGTAGCGGTGGTTTTTTTGTTTGC
AAGCAGCAGATTACGCGCAGAAAAAAAGGATCTCAAGAAGATCCTTTGATCTTTTCTACGGGGTCTGACG
CTCAGTGGAACGAAAACTCACGTTAAGGGATTTTGGTCATGAGATTATCAAAAAGGATCTTCACCTAGAT
CCTTTTAAATTAAAAATGAAGTTTTAAATCAATCTAAAGTATATATGAGTAAACTTGGTCTGACAGTTAC
CAATGCTTAATCAGTGAGGCACCTATCTCAGCGATCTGTCTATTTCGTTCATCCATAGTTGCCTGACTCC
CCGTCGTGTAGATAACTACGATACGGGAGGGCTTACCATCTGGCCCCAGTGCTGCAATGATACCGCGAGA
CCCACGCTCACCGGCTCCAGATTTATCAGCAATAAACCAGCCAGCCGGAAGGGCCGAGCGCAGAAGTGGT
CCTGCAACTTTATCCGCCTCCATCCAGTCTATTAATTGTTGCCGGGAAGCTAGAGTAAGTAGTTCGCCAG
TTAATAGTTTGCGCAACGTTGTTGCCATTGCTACAGGCATCGTGGTGTCACGCTCGTCGTTTGGTATGGC
TTCATTCAGCTCCGGTTCCCAACGATCAAGGCGAGTTACATGATCCCCCATGTTGTGCAAAAAAGCGGTT
AGCTCCTTCGGTCCTCCGATCGTTGTCAGAAGTAAGTTGGCCGCAGTGTTATCACTCATGGTTATGGCAG
CACTGCATAATTCTCTTACTGTCATGCCATCCGTAAGATGCTTTTCTGTGACTGGTGAGTACTCAACCAA
GTCATTCTGAGAATAGTGTATGCGGCGACCGAGTTGCTCTTGCCCGGCGTCAATACGGGATAATACCGCG
CCACATAGCAGAACTTTAAAAGTGCTCATCATTGGAAAACGTTCTTCGGGGCGAAAACTCTCAAGGATCT
TACCGCTGTTGAGATCCAGTTCGATGTAACCCACTCGTGCACCCAACTGATCTTCAGCATCTTTTACTTT
CACCAGCGTTTCTGGGTGAGCAAAAACAGGAAGGCAAAATGCCGCAAAAAAGGGAATAAGGGCGACACGG
AAATGTTGAATACTCATACTCTTCCTTTTTCAATATTATTGAAGCATTTATCAGGGTTATTGTCTCATGA
GCGGATACATATTTGAATGTATTTAGAAAAATAAACAAATAGGGGTTCCGCGCACATTTCCCCGAAAAGT
GCCACCTGACGTCGACGGATCGGGAGATCTCCCGATCCCCTATGGTGCACTCTCAGTACAATCTGCTCTG
ATGCCGCATAGTTAAGCCAGTATCTGCTCCCTGCTTGTGTGTTGGAGGTCGCTGAGTAGTGCGCGAGCAA
AATTTAAGCTACAACAAGGCAAGGCTTGACCGACAATTGCATGAAGAATCTGCTTAGGGTTAGGCGTTTT
GCGCTGCTTCGCGATGTACGGGCCAGATATACGCGTTGACATTGATTATTGACTAGTTATTAATAGTAAT
CAATTACGGGGTCATTAGTTCATAGCCCATATATGGAGTTCCGCGTTACATAACTTACGGTAAATGGCCC
GCCTGGCTGACCGCCCAACGACCCCCGCCCATTGACGTCAATAATGACGTATGTTCCCATAGTAACGCCA
ATAGGGACTTTCCATTGACGTCAATGGGTGGAGTATTTACGGTAAACTGCCCACTTGGCAGTACATCAAG
TGTATCATATGCCAAGTACGCCCCCTATTGACGTCAATGACGGTAAATGGCCCGCCTGGCATTATGCCCA
GTACATGACCTTATGGGACTTTCCTACTTGGCAGTACATCTACGTATTAGTCATCGCTATTACCATGGTG
ATGCGGTTTTGGCAGTACATCAATGGGCGTGGATAGCGGTTTGACTCACGGGGATTTCCAAGTCTCCACC
CCATTGACGTCAATGGGAGTTTGTTTTGGCACCAAAATCAACGGGACTTTCCAAAATGTCGTAACAACTC
CGCCCCATTGACGCAAATGGGCGGTAGGCGTGTACGGTGGGAGGTCTATATAAGCAGCGCGTTTTGCCTG
TACTGGGTCTCTCTGGTTAGACCAGATCTGAGCCTGGGAGCTCTCTGGCTAACTAGGGAACCCACTGCTT
AAGCCTCAATAAAGCTTGCCTTGAGTGCTTCAAGTAGTGTGTGCCCGTCTGTTGTGTGACTCTGGTAACT
AGAGATCCCTCAGACCCTTTTAGTCAGTGTGGAAAATCTCTAGCAGTGGCGCCCGAACAGGGACTTGAAA
GCGAAAGGGAAACCAGAGGAGCTCTCTCGACGCAGGACTCGGCTTGCTGAAGCGCGCACGGCAAGAGGCG
AGGGGCGGCGACTGGTGAGTACGCCAAAAATTTTGACTAGCGGAGGCTAGAAGGAGAGAGATGGGTGCGA
GAGCGTCAGTATTAAGCGGGGGAGAATTAGATCGCGATGGGAAAAAATTCGGTTAAGGCCAGGGGGAAAG
AAAAAATATAAATTAAAACATATAGTATGGGCAAGCAGGGAGCTAGAACGATTCGCAGTTAATCCTGGCC
TGTTAGAAACATCAGAAGGCTGTAGACAAATACTGGGACAGCTACAACCATCCCTTCAGACAGGATCAGA
AGAACTTAGATCATTATATAATACAGTAGCAACCCTCTATTGTGTGCATCAAAGGATAGAGATAAAAGAC
ACCAAGGAAGCTTTAGACAAGATAGAGGAAGAGCAAAACAAAAGTAAGACCACCGCACAGCAAGCGGCCG
CTGATCTTCAGACCTGGAGGAGGAGATATGAGGGACAATTGGAGAAGTGAATTATATAAATATAAAGTAG
TAAAAATTGAACCATTAGGAGTAGCACCCACCAAGGCAAAGAGAAGAGTGGTGCAGAGAGAAAAAAGAGC
AGTGGGAATAGGAGCTTTGTTCCTTGGGTTCTTGGGAGCAGCAGGAAGCACTATGGGCGCAGCGTCAATG
ACGCTGACGGTACAGGCCAGACAATTATTGTCTGGTATAGTGCAGCAGCAGAACAATTTGCTGAGGGCTA
TTGAGGCGCAACAGCATCTGTTGCAACTCACAGTCTGGGGCATCAAGCAGCTCCAGGCAAGAATCCTGGC
TGTGGAAAGATACCTAAAGGATCAACAGCTCCTGGGGATTTGGGGTTGCTCTGGAAAACTCATTTGCACC
ACTGCTGTGCCTTGGAATGCTAGTTGGAGTAATAAATCTCTGGAACAGATTTGGAATCACACGACCTGGA
TGGAGTGGGACAGAGAAATTAACAATTACACAAGCTTAATACACTCCTTAATTGAAGAATCGCAAAACCA
GCAAGAAAAGAATGAACAAGAATTATTGGAATTAGATAAATGGGCAAGTTTGTGGAATTGGTTTAACATA
ACAAATTGGCTGTGGTATATAAAATTATTCATAATGATAGTAGGAGGCTTGGTAGGTTTAAGAATAGTTT
TTGCTGTACTTTCTATAGTGAATAGAGTTAGGCAGGGATATTCACCATTATCGTTTCAGACCCACCTCCC
AACCCCGAGGGGACCCGACAGGCCCGAAGGAATAGAAGAAGAAGGTGGAGAGAGAGACAGAGACAGATCC
ATTCGATTAGTGAACGGATCGGCACTGCGTGCGCCAATTCTGCAGACAAATGGCAGTATTCATCCACAAT
TTTAAAAGAAAAGGGGGGATTGGGGGGTACAGTGCAGGGGAAAGAATAGTAGACATAATAGCAACAGACA
TACAAACTAAAGAATTACAAAAACAAATTACAAAAATTCAAAATTTTCGGGTTTATTACAGGGACAGCAG
AGATCCAGTTTGGTTAATTAACATTATGGCCTTAGGTCACTTCATCTCCATGGGGTTCTTCTTCTGATTT
TCTAGAAAATGAGATGGGGGTGCAGAGAGCTTCCTCAGTGACCTGCCCAGGGTCACATCAGAAATGTCAG
AGCTAGAACTTGAACTCAGATTACTAATCTTAAATTCCATGCCTTGGGGGCATGCAAGTACGATATACAG
AAGGAGTGAACTCATTAGGGCAGATGACCAATGAGTTTAGGAAAGAAGAGTCCAGGGCAGGGTACATCTA
CACCACCCGCCCAGCCCTGGGTGAGTCCAGCCACGTTCACCTCATTATAGTTGCCTCTCTCCAGTCCTAC
CTTGACGGGAAGCACAAGCAGAAACTGGGACAGGAGCCCCAGGAGACCAAATCTTCATGGTCCCTCTGGG
AGGATGGGTGGGGAGAGCTGTGGCAGAGGCCTCAGGAGGGGCCCTGCTGCTCAGTGGTGACAGATAGGGG
TGAGAAAGCAGACAGAGTCATTCCGTCAGCATTCTGGGTCTGTTTGGTACTTCTTCTCACGCTAAGGTGG
CGGTGTGATATGCACAATGGCTAAAAAGCAGGGAGAGCTGGAAAGAAACAAGGACAGAGACAGAGGCCAA
GTCAACCAGACCAATTCCCAGAGGAAGCAAAGAAACCATTACAGAGACTACAAGGGGGAAGGGAAGGAGA
GATGAATTAGCTTCCCCTGTAAACCTTAGAACCCAGCTGTTGCCAGGGCAACGGGGCAATACCTGTCTCT
TCAGAGGAGATGAAGTTGCCAGGGTAACTACATCCTGTCTTTCTCAAGGACCATCCCAGAATGTGGCACC
CACTAGCCGTTACCATAGCAACTGCCTCTTTGCCCCACTTAATCCCATCCCGTCTGTTAAAAGGGCCCTA
TAGTTGGAGGTGGGGGAGGTAGGAAGAGCGATGATCACTTGTGGACTAAGTTTGTTCGCATCCCCTTCTC
CAACCCCCTCAGTACATCACCCTGGGGGAACAGGGTCCACTTGCTCCTGGGCCCACACAGTCCTGCAGTA
TTGTGTATATAAGGCCAGGGCAAAGAGGAGCAGGTTTTAAAGTGAAAGGCAGGCAGGTGTTGGGGAGGCA
GTTACCGGGGCAACGGGAACAGGGCGTTTCGGAGGTGGTTGCCATGGGGACCTGGATGCTGACGAAGGCT
CGCGAGGCTGTGAGCAGCCACAGTGCCCTGCTCAGAAGCCCCAAGCTCGTCAGTCAAGCCGGTTCTCCGT
TTGCACTCAGGAGCACGGGCAGGCGAGTGGCCCCTAGTTCTGGGGGCAGCGGGGGATCCGCCACCATGGA
AAGCGAGAGCATCAGAAGGATGGGCAACGCTTGCATCCCTCTGAAGAGGATCGCCTACTTCCTGTGCCTG
TTCAGCGTGGTGCTGCTGACCGAGGGAAAGAAGCCTGCCAAGCCTAAGTGCCCTGCCGTGTGCACCTGTA
GCAAGGATAACGCCCTGTGCGAGAACGCCCGCAGCATCCCTAGAACAGTGCCTCCAGACGTGATCAGCCT
GAGCTTTGTGCGGAGCGGCTTCACCGAGATCAGCGAGGGATCTTTCCTGTTCACCCCTAGCCTGCAGCTG
CTGCTGTTCACCAGCAACAGCTTCGACGTGATCTCCGACGACGCCTTCATCGGCCTGCCTCACCTGGAAT
ACCTGTTCATCGAGAACAACAACATCAAGAGCATCTCCAGGCACACCTTCAGGGGCCTGAAGTCCCTGAT
CCACCTGAGCCTGGCCAACAACAACCTGCAGACCCTGCCTAAGGACATCTTCAAAGGCCTGGACAGCCTG
ACCAACGTGGACCTGAGAGGCAACTCCTTCAACTGCGACTGCAAGCTGAAGTGGCTGGTGGAATGGCTGG
GCCACACAAACGCTACCGTCGAGGACATCTACTGCGAGGGACCTCCAGAGTACAAGAAGCGGAAGATCAA
CTCTCTGAGCCCCAAGGACTTCGACTGCATCATCACCGAGTTCGCCAAGAGCCAGGACCTGCCTTACCAG
AGCCTGAGCATCGACACCTTCTCTTACCTGAACGACGAGTACGTCGTGATCGCCCAGCCTTTTACCGGCA
AGTGCATCTTCCTGGAATGGGACCACGTGGAAAAGACCTTCCGGAACTACGACAACATCACCGGCACCAG
CACCGTCGTGTGCAAGCCTATCGTGATCGACACCCAGCTGTACGTGATCGTGGCTCAGCTGTTCGGCGGC
AGCCACATCTACAAGAGAGATGGCTTCGCCAACAAGTTCATCAAGATCCAGGACATCGAGGTGCTGAAGA
TCAGAAAGCCCAACGACATCGAGACATTCAAGATCGAGGATAACTGGTACTTCGTGGTGGCCGACAGCAG
CAAGGCCGGCTTCACAACAATCTACAAGTGGAACGGCAACGGCTTCTACAGCCACCAGTCTCTGCACGCC
TGGTACAGAGACACCGACGTCGAGTACCTGGAAATCGCCAGGCCTCCTCTGACACTGAGAACCCCTCACC
TGATCCTGAGCAGCTCTAGCCAGAGGCCTGTGATCTACCAGTGGTCCAAGGCCACACAGCTGTTCATCAA
CCAGACAGACATCCCCAACATGGAAGATGTGTACGCCGTGAAGCACTTCAGCGTGAAGGGCGACGTGTAC
ATCTGCCTGACCAGATTCATCGGCGACAGCAAAGTGATGAAGTGGGGCGGCAGCAGCTTTCAGGACATCC
AGAGGATGCCTAGCAGGGGCAGCATGGTGTTTCAGCCCCTGCAGATCAACAACTACCAGTACGCCATCCT
GGGCAGCGACTACAGCTTCACCCAGGTGTACAATTGGGACGCCGAGAAGGCCAAGTTCGTGAAGTTCCAA
GAGCTGAACGTGCAGGCCCCTAGATCTTTCACCCACGTGTCAATCAACAAGCGGAACTTCCTGTTCGCCA
GCAGCTTCAAGGGCAACACCCAGATCTACAAGCACGTCATCGTGGATCTGAGCGCCAGCGGCTCTACTAG
TGGTGGATCTGGTGGAACCGGCATGTCGGCTACCGCTGCCACCGTCCCGCCTGCCGCCCCGGCCGGCGAG
GGTGGCCCCCCTGCACCTCCTCCAAACCTTACTAGTAACAGGAGACTGCAGCAGACCCAGGCCCAGGTGG
ATGAGGTGGTGGACATCATGAGGGTGAATGTGGACAAGGTCCTGGAGCGGGACCAGAAGTTGTCGGAGCT
GGATGACCGTGCAGATGCCCTCCAGGCAGGGGCCTCCCAGTTTGAAACAAGTGCAGCCAAGCTCAAGCGC
AAATACTGGTGGAAAAACCTCAAGATGATGATCATCTTGGGAGTGATCTGCGCCATCATCCTCATCATCA
TCATCGTTTACTTCAGCACTAGCGGCGGAAGCGGCGGGGATCCCACCATGGTGAGCAAGGGAGAGGCCGT
GATCAAGGAGTTCATGAGATTCAAGGTGCACATGGAGGGAAGCATGAACGGACACGAGTTCGAGATCGAG
GGCGAGGGCGAGGGAAGGCCATACGAGGGGACCCAGACAGCAAAGCTGAAGGTGACAAAGGGCGGACCCC
TGCCTTTTAGCTGGGACATCCTGAGCCCACAATTTATGTATGGCAGCAGAGCCTTTATTAAGCACCCCGC
CGACATCCCCGACTACTACAAACAATCCTTTCCCGAGGGCTTTAAATGGGAACGGGTGATGAACTTCGAA
GACGGCGGCGCCGTGACCGTGACCCAGGATACCAGCCTGGAAGACGGAACCCTGATCTACAAAGTGAAGC
TCAGAGGCACCAACTTCCCCCCCGACGGCCCCGTTATGCAGAAGAAGACAATGGGTTGGGAGGCCAGCTG
TGAGAGACTCTACCCCGAGGACGGCGTGCTCAAGGGCGACATTTTGAAAGTTCTGCGCCTGAAGGACGGC
GGAAGATACCTGGCCGACTTCAAGACCACCTACAAGGCCAAAAAGCCCGTGCAGATGCCCGGCGCATACA
ACGTGGACAGACAGCTGACGATAACCAGCCACAACGAAGACTACACCGTGGTGGAGCAATACGAGAGAAG
CGAAGGAAGGCACAGCACAGGAGGCATGGATGAGCTGTATAAATAAGATATCGAATTCGATATCAAGCTT
ATCGATAATCAACCTCTGGATTACAAAATTTGTGAAAGATTGACTGGTATTCTTAACTATGTTGCTCCTT
TTACGCTATGTGGATACGCTGCTTTAATGCCTTTGTATCATGCTATTGCTTCCCGTATGGCTTTCATTTT
CTCCTCCTTGTATAAATCCTGGTTGCTGTCTCTTTATGAGGAGTTGTGGCCCGTTGTCAGGCAACGTGGC
GTGGTGTGCACTGTGTTTGCTGACGCAACCCCCACTGGTTGGGGCATTGCCACCACCTGTCAGCTCCTTT
CCGGGACTTTCGCTTTCCCCCTCCCTATTGCCACGGCGGAACTCATCGCCGCCTGCCTTGCCCGCTGCTG
GACAGGGGCTCGGCTGTTGGGCACTGACAATTCCGTGGTGTTGTCGGGGAAATCATCGTCCTTTCCTTGG
CTGCTCGCCTGTGTTGCCACCTGGATTCTGCGCGGGACGTCCTTCTGCTACGTCCCTTCGGCCCTCAATC
CAGCGGACCTTCCTTCCCGCGGCCTGCTGCCGGCTCTGCGGCCTCTTCCGCGTCTTCGCCTTCGCCCTCA
GACGAGTCGGATCTCCCTTTGGGCCGCCTCCCCGCATCGATACCGTCGACCTCGAGACCTAGAAAAACAT
GGAGCAATCACAAGTAGCAATACAGCAGCTACCAATGCTGATTGTGCCTGGCTAGAAGCACAAGAGGAGG
AGGAGGTGGGTTTTCCAGTCACACCTCAGGTACCTTTAAGACCAATGACTTACAAGGCAGCTGTAGATCT
TAGCCACTTTTTAAAAGAAAAGGGGGGACTGGAAGGGCTAATTCACTCCCAACGAAGACAAGATATCCTT
GATCTGTGGATCTACCACACACAAGGCTACTTCCCTGATTGGCAGAACTACACACCAGGGCCAGGGATCA
GATATCCACTGACCTTTGGATGGTGCTACAAGCTAGTACCAGTTGAGCAAGAGAAGGTAGAAGAAGCCAA
TGAAGGAGAGAACACCCGCTTGTTACACCCTGTGAGCCTGCATGGGATGGATGACCCGGAGAGAGAAGTA
TTAGAGTGGAGGTTTGACAGCCGCCTAGCATTTCATCACATGGCCCGAGAGCTGCATCCGGACTGTACTG
GGTCTCTCTGGTTAGACCAGATCTGAGCCTGGGAGCTCTCTGGCTAACTAGGGAACCCACTGCTTAAGCC
TCAATAAAGCTTGCCTTGAGTGCTTCAAGTAGTGTGTGCCCGTCTGTTGTGTGACTCTGGTAACTAGAGA
TCCCTCAGACCCTTTTAGTCAGTGTGGAAAATCTCTAGCAGGGCCCGTTTAAACCCGCTGATCAGCCTCG
ACTGTGCCTTCTAGTTGCCAGCCATCTGTTGTTTGCCCCTCCCCCGTGCCTTCCTTGACCCTGGAAGGTG
CCACTCCCACTGTCCTTTCCTAATAAAATGAGGAAATTGCATCGCATTGTCTGAGTAGGTGTCATTCTAT
TCTGGGGGGTGGGGTGGGGCAGGACAGCAAGGGGGAGGATTGGGAAGACAATAGCAGGCATGCTGGGGAT
GCGGTGGGCTCTATGGCTTCTGAGGCGGAAAGAACCAGCTGGGGCTCTAGGGGGTATCCCC
[124 nt withheld, positions 11612-11735]
C
[91 nt withheld, positions 11737-11827]
A
[49 nt withheld, positions 11829-11877]
CCTTTGACGTTGGAGTCCACGTTCTTT
[37 nt withheld, positions 11905-11941]
ACCCTATCTCGGTCTATTCTTTTGATTTATAAGGGATTTTGCCGATTTCGGCCTATTGGTTAAAAAATGA
GCTGATTTAACAAA
Features (pLannotate 1.2.2; 32 found; start..end, strand, type, name):
     29..358     +  promoter       SV40 promoter: SV40 enhancer and early promoter
    406..453     +  promoter       EM7 promoter: synthetic bacterial promoter&nbsp
    472..846     +  CDS            BleoR: antibiotic-binding protein; Sh ble from Streptoalloteichus hindustanus; confers resistance to bleomycin, phleomycin, and Zeocin™
    856..981     +  CDS            ble (fragment): BLE_KLEPN - Experimental evidence at protein level: Swiss-Prot protein existence level 1. Binding protein with a strong affinity to the bleomycin family of antibiotics. Binds to CL990; an antimitotic-antibiotic compound. From Klebsiella pneumoniae.
    976..1097    +  polyA_signal   SV40 poly(A) signal: SV40 polyadenylation signal
   1168..1190    -  protein_bind   lac operator (fragment): The lac repressor binds to the lac operator to inhibit transcription in E. coli. This inhibition can be relieved by adding lactose or isopropyl-β-D-thiogalactopyranoside (IPTG). lac repressor encoded by lacI
   1194..1224    -  promoter       lac promoter: promoter for the E. coli lac operon
   1239..1260    -  protein_bind   CAP binding site: CAP binding activates transcription in the presence of cAMP. E. coli catabolite activator protein
   1273..1365    -  CDS            lacI (fragment): lac repressor; lacI; The lac repressor binds to the lac operator to inhibit transcription in E. coli. This inhibition can be relieved by adding lactose or isopropyl-β-D-thiogalactopyranoside (IPTG).
   1548..2136    -  rep_origin     ori: high-copy-number ColE1/pMB1/pBR322/pUC origin of replication
   2307..3167    -  CDS            AmpR: β-lactamase; bla; confers resistance to ampicillin, carbenicillin, and related antibiotics
   3168..3272    -  promoter       AmpR promoter: bla
   3331..3383    -  misc_feature   bom (fragment): basis of mobility region from pBR322
   3538..3917    +  enhancer       CMV enhancer: human cytomegalovirus immediate early enhancer
   3918..4117    +  promoter       CMV promoter: human cytomegalovirus (CMV) immediate early promoter
   4135..4315    +  LTR            5' LTR (truncated): truncated 5' long terminal repeat (LTR) from HIV-1
   4362..4487    +  misc_feature   HIV-1 Ψ: packaging signal of human immunodeficiency virus type 1
   4471..4834    +  CDS            HIV-1 gag (fragment): gag protein from human immunodeficiency virus 1; gag
   4980..5213    +  misc_feature   RRE: The Rev response element (RRE) of HIV-1 allows for Rev-dependent mRNA export from the nucleus to the cytoplasm.
   5590..5690    +  CDS            Rev (fragment): human immunodeficiency virus 1 (HIV-1) Rev protein; rev; enhances nuclear export of unspliced and incompletely spliced viral mRNAs
   5740..5857    +  misc_feature   cPPT/CTS: central polypurine tract and central termination sequence of HIV-1
   5902..7190    +  promoter       CaMKII promoter: promoter for the mouse calcium/calmodulin-dependent kinase II α subunit
   7206..8876    +  CDS            Lgi1: LGI1_RAT - Experimental evidence at protein level: Swiss-Prot protein existence level 1. Plays a role in suppressing the production of MMP1/3 through the phosphatidylinositol 3-kinase/ERK pathway (By similarity). Regulates voltage-gated potassium channels assembled from KCNA1, KCNA4 and KCNAB1. It slows down channel inactivation by precluding channel closure mediated by the KCNAB1 subunit. Ligand for ADAM22 that positively regulates synaptic transmission mediated by AMPA-type glutamate receptors. From Rattus norvegicus (Rat).
   8982..9260    +  CDS            VAMP2 (fragment): VAMP2_HUMAN - Also known as SYB2. Experimental evidence at protein level: Swiss-Prot protein existence level 1. Involved in the targeting and/or fusion of transport vesicles to their target membrane (By similarity). Major SNARE protein of synaptic vesicles which mediates fusion of synaptic vesicles to release neurotransmitters. Essential for fast vesicular exocytosis and activity-dependent neurotransmitter release as well as fast endocytosis that mediates rapid reuse of synaptic vesicles (By similarity) (PubMed:30929742). Modulates the gating characteristics of the delayed rectifier voltage-de
   9288..9983    +  CDS            mScarlet-I: mScarlet-I is a basic (constitutively fluorescent) red fluorescent protein published in 2016, derived from synthetic construct. It is reported to be a rapidly-maturing monomer with moderate acid sensitivity.
   9993..10017   +  misc_feature   MCS (fragment): pBluescript multiple cloning site
  10017..10605   +  misc_feature   WPRE: woodchuck hepatitis virus posttranscriptional regulatory element
  10542..11123   +  CDS            nef (fragment): NEF_HV1H2 - Experimental evidence at protein level: Swiss-Prot protein existence level 1. Extracellular Nef protein targets CD4(+) T-lymphocytes for apoptosis by interacting with CXCR4 surface receptors. From Human immunodeficiency virus type 1 group M subtype B (isolate HXB2) (HIV-1).
  11130..11310   +  LTR            5' LTR (truncated): truncated 5' long terminal repeat (LTR) from HIV-1
  11342..11566   +  polyA_signal   bGH poly(A) signal: bovine growth hormone polyadenylation signal
  11570..11591   +  promoter       SV40 promoter (fragment): SV40 enhancer and early promoter
  11612..15      +  rep_origin     f1 ori (across the origin) (sequence partly withheld): f1 bacteriophage origin of replication; arrow indicates direction of (+) strand synthesis
