[The description below was written by a language model from this plasmid's Addgene catalogue record and pLannotate feature annotations shown in this document.]
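Description:
CamKII-LGI1-pHmScarlet is a roughly 12 kb HIV-1-based lentiviral transfer plasmid that also serves as a mammalian expression vector, built to express rat LGI1 (leucine-rich glioma-inactivated protein 1) fused at its C terminus to the pH-sensitive red fluorescent protein pHmScarlet. It is propagated in E. coli through a high-copy ColE1/pUC-type origin with ampicillin selection (AmpR). An f1 origin is also present, and outside the viral region an SV40/EM7 promoter-driven BleoR cassette with an SV40 polyadenylation signal provides bleomycin/Zeocin-family resistance.

A CMV enhancer/promoter is fused to a truncated 5' LTR, which drives production of genomic RNA in packaging cells. It is followed by the Ψ packaging signal with a gag fragment, the RRE for Rev-dependent nuclear export, and the cPPT/CTS. Downstream, a mouse CaMKIIα promoter, commonly used to favour expression in excitatory neurons, drives the Lgi1 coding sequence. The WPRE enhances transcript expression, and a second truncated LTR followed by a bGH polyadenylation signal closes the viral cassette.

The red fluorescent protein is annotated as mScarlet-I, presumably because pHmScarlet is a closely related variant. The annotation also detects a VAMP2-like fragment between Lgi1 and the fluorescent protein. The catalogue entry does not mention it, so its origin and whether it is translated as part of the fusion are not stated.

The associated publication concerns activity-driven synaptic translocation of LGI1. This suggests the pH-sensitive tag is used to image the movement of LGI1 from acidic intracellular compartments to the neutral cell surface in live neurons.
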