Addgene plasmid #185538: CamKII-LGI1-pHmScarlet
Purpose: Expresses LGI1-pHmScarlet under the CamKII promoter
Depositing lab: Jaime de Juan-Sanz. Depositing organization: Institut du Cerveau et de la Moelle Epiniere, Hôpital Pitié Salpêtrière. Publication: Activity-driven synaptic translocation of LGI1 controls excitatory neurotransmission. Cuhadar U, Calzado-Reyes L, Pascual-Caro C, Aberra AS, Ritzau-Jost A, Aggarwal A, Ibata K, Podgorski K, Yuzaki M, Geis C, Hallerman S, Hoppa MB, de Juan-Sanz J. Cell Rep. 2024 May 28;43(5):114186. doi: 10.1016/j.celrep.2024.114186. Epub 2024 May 2. PubMed 38700985.
Backbone
  Vector backbone: CamKII
  Total vector size (bp): 12026
  Vector type: Mammalian Expression, Lentiviral
Growth in bacteria
  Bacterial resistance: Ampicillin, 100 μg/mL
  Growth temperature: 37°C
  Growth strain: NEB Stable
  Copy number: High Copy
Gene/Insert
  Gene/Insert name: LGI1 (alt name: Leucine-rich glioma-inactivated protein 1)
  Species: R. norvegicus (rat)
  Entrez Gene: Lgi1
  Promoter: CamKII
  Tag / fusion protein: pHmScarlet (C terminal on insert)
  Cloning method: Gibson Cloning
  Sequencing primers: 5′ agtattgtgtatataaggc
Terms and licenses: Academic/Nonprofit Terms; Industry Terms: Not Available to Industry
Depositor comments: Please visit https://www.biorxiv.org/content/10.1101/2022.07.03.498586v2 for bioRxiv preprint.
How to cite: CamKII-LGI1-pHmScarlet was a gift from Jaime de Juan-Sanz (Addgene plasmid # 185538 ; http://n2t.net/addgene:185538 ; RRID:Addgene_185538)
